>Addgene plasmid #152033 | pGBW-m4133233 | depositor full sequence | sequence record 295045 | Full Sequence
CACCATGAGCAAAATGTCTGACGTCAAGTGTACATCCGTAGTTCTGTTATCAGTGCTTCAACAGCTGCGG
GTGGAGAGTTCGTCAAAGCTCTGGGCCCAGTGCGTGCAGCTGCACAATGATATATTGCTCGCGAAAGATA
CTACGGAAGCTTTCGAGAAGATGGTCAGCTTGCTATCTGTTCTACTGAGCATGCAAGGAGCAGTAGACAT
CAACAAACTTTGCGAAGAGATGTTAGACAACCGAGCCACCCTGCAAGAAAACCTTTACTTTCAGTCGAAA
GAAACCGCGGCAGCTAAGTTCGAGAGGCAGCACATGGACAGTTAAGGATCCGCAGGCCTCTGCTAGCTTG
ACTGACTGAGATACAGCGTACCTTCAGCTCACAGACATGATAAGATACATTGATGAGTTTGGACAAACCA
CAACTAGAATGCAGTGAAAAAAATGCTTTATTTGTGAAATTTGTGATGCTATTGCTTTATTTGTAACCAT
TATAAGCTGCAATAAACAAGTTAACAACAACAATTGCATTCATTTTATGTTTCAGGTTCAGGGGGAGGTG
TGGGAGGTTTTTTAAAGCAAGTAAAACCTCTACAAATGTGGTATTGGCCCATCTCTATCGGTATCGTAGC
ATAACCCCTTGGGGCCTCTAAACGGGTCTTGAGGGGTTTTTTGTGCCCCTCGGGCCGGATTGCTATCTAC
CGGCATTGGCGCAGAAAAAAATGCCTGATGCGACGCTGCGCGTCTTATACTCCCACATATGCCAGATTCA
GCAACGGATACGGCTTCCCCAACTTGCCCACTTCCATACGTGTCCTCCTTACCAGAAATTTATCCTTAAG
GTCGTCAGCTATCCTGCAGGCGATCTCTCGATTTCGATCAAGACATTCCTTTAATGGTCTTTTCTGGACA
CCACTAGGGGTCAGAAGTAGTTCATCAAACTTTCTTCCCTCCCTAATCTCATTGGTTACCTTGGGCTATC
GAAACTTAATTAACCAGTCAAGTCAGCTACTTGGCGAGATCGACTTGTCTGGGTTTCGACTACGCTCAGA
ATTGCGTCAGTCAAGTTCGATCTGGTCCTTGCTATTGCACCCGTTCTCCGATTACGAGTTTCATTTAAAT
CATGTGAGCAAAAGGCCAGCAAAAGGCCAGGAACCGTAAAAAGGCCGCGTTGCTGGCGTTTTTCCATAGG
CTCCGCCCCCCTGACGAGCATCACAAAAATCGACGCTCAAGTCAGAGGTGGCGAAACCCGACAGGACTAT
AAAGATACCAGGCGTTTCCCCCTGGAAGCTCCCTCGTGCGCTCTCCTGTTCCGACCCTGCCGCTTACCGG
ATACCTGTCCGCCTTTCTCCCTTCGGGAAGCGTGGCGCTTTCTCATAGCTCACGCTGTAGGTATCTCAGT
TCGGTGTAGGTCGTTCGCTCCAAGCTGGGCTGTGTGCACGAACCCCCCGTTCAGCCCGACCGCTGCGCCT
TATCCGGTAACTATCGTCTTGAGTCCAACCCGGTAAGACACGACTTATCGCCACTGGCAGCAGCCACTGG
TAACAGGATTAGCAGAGCGAGGTATGTAGGCGGTGCTACAGAGTTCTTGAAGTGGTGGCCTAACTACGGC
TACACTAGAAGAACAGTATTTGGTATCTGCGCTCTGCTGAAGCCAGTTACCTTCGGAAAAAGAGTTGGTA
GCTCTTGATCCGGCAAACAAACCACCGCTGGTAGCGGTGGTTTTTTTGTTTGCAAGCAGCAGATTACGCG
CAGAAAAAAAGGATCTCAAGAAGATCCTTTGATCTTTTCTACGGGGTCTGACGCTCAGTGGAACGAAAAC
TCACGTTAAGGGATTTTGGTCATGAGATTATCAAAAAGGATCTTCACCTAGATCCTTTTAAATTAAAAAT
GAAGTTTTAAATCAATCTAAAGTATATATGAGTAAACTTGGTCTGACAGTTACCAATGCTTAATCAGTGA
GGCACCTATCTCAGCGATCTGTCTATTTCGTTCATCCATAGTTGCATTTAAATTTCCGAACTCTCCAAGG
CCCTCGTCGGAAAATCTTCAAACCTTTCGTCCGATCCATCTTGCAGGCTACCTCTCGAACGAACTATCGC
AAGTCTCTTGGCCGGCCTTGCGCCTTGGCTATTGCTTGGCAGCGCCTATCGCCAGGTATTACTCCAATCC
CGAATATCCGAGATCGGGATCACCCGAGAGAAGTTCAACCTACATCCTCAATCCCGATCTATCCGAGATC
CGAGGAATATCGAAATCGGGGCGCGCCTGGCCTCCGCGCCGGGTTTTGGCGCCTCCCGCGGGCGCCCCCC
TCGTCACGGCGAGCGCTGCCACGTCAGACGAAGGGCGCAGGAGCGTCCTGATCCTTCCGCCCGGACGCTC
AGGACAGCGGCCCGCTGCTCATAAGACTCGGCCTTAGAACCCCAGTATCAGCAGAAGGACATTTTAGGAC
GGGACTTGGGTGACTCTAGGGCACTGGTTTTCTTTCCAGAGAGCGGAACAGGCGAGGAAAAGTAGTCCCT
TCTCGGCGATTCTGCGGAGGGATCTCCGTGGGGCGGTGAACGCCGATGATTATATAAGGACGCGCCGGGT
GTGGCACAGCTAGTTCCGTCGCAGCCGGGATTTGGGTCGCGGTTCTTGTTTGTGGATCGCTGTGATCGTC
ACTTGGTGAGTAGCGGGCTGCTGGGCTGGCCGGGGCTTTCGTGGCCGCCGGGCCGCTCGGTGGGACGGAA
GCGTGTGGAGAGACCGCCAAGGGCTGTAGTCTGGGTCCGCGAGCAAGGTTGCCCTGAACTGGGGGTTGGG
GGGAGCGCAGCAAAATGGCGGCTGTTCCCGAGTCTTGAATGGAAGACGCTTGTGAGGCGGGCTGTGAGGT
CGTTGAAACAAGGTGGGGGGCATGGTGGGCGGCAAGAACCCAAGGTCTTGAGCCCTTCGCTAATGCGGGA
AAGCTCTTATTCGGGTGAGATGGGCTGGGCACCATCTGGGGACCCTGACGTGAAGTTTGTCACTGACTGG
AGAACTCGGTTTGTCGTCTGTTGCGGGGGCGGCAGTTATGGCGGTGCCGTTGGGCAGTGCACCCGTACCT
TTGGGAGCGCGCGCCCTCGTCGTGTCGTGACGTCACCCGTTCTGTTGGCTTATAATGCAGGGTGGGGCCA
CCTGCCGGTAGGTGTGCGGTAGGCTTTTCTCCGTCGCAGGACGCAGGGTTCGGGCCTAGGGTAGGCTCTC
CTGAATCGACAGGCGCCGGACCTCTGGTGAGGGGAGGGATAAGTGAGGCGTCAGTTTCTTTGGTCGGTTT
TATGTACCTATCTTCTTAAGTAGCTGAAGCTCCGGTTTTGAACTATGCGCTCGGGGTTGGCGAGTGTGTT
TTGTGAAGTTTTTTAGGCACCTTTTGAAATGTAATCATTTGGGTCAATATGTAATTTTCAGTGTTAGACT
TGTAAATTGTCCGCTAAATTCTGGCCGTTTTTGGCTTTTTTGTTAGACAACATGGGTAAAAAGCCTGAAC
TCACCGCGACGTCTGTCGAGAAGTTTCTGATCGAAAAGTTCGACAGCGTCTCCGACCTGATGCAGCTCTC
GGAGGGCGAAGAATCTCGTGCTTTCAGCTTCGATGTAGGAGGGCGTGGATATGTCCTGCGGGTAAATAGC
TGCGCCGATGGTTTCTACAAAGATCGTTATGTTTATCGGCACTTTGCATCCGCCGCGCTCCCGATTCCGG
AAGTGCTTGACATTGGGGAGTTCAGCGAGAGCCTGACCTATTGCATCTCCCGCCGTGCACAGGGTGTCAC
GTTGCAAGACCTGCCTGAAACCGAACTGCCCGCTGTTCTGCAGCCGGTCGCGGAGGCAATGGATGCCATC
GCTGCCGCCGATCTTAGCCAGACGAGCGGGTTCGGCCCATTCGGACCGCAAGGAATCGGTCAATACACTA
CATGGCGTGATTTCATATGCGCGATTGCTGATCCCCATGTGTATCACTGGCAAACTGTGATGGACGACAC
CGTCAGTGCGTCCGTCGCGCAGGCTCTCGATGAGCTGATGCTTTGGGCCGAGGACTGCCCCGAAGTCCGG
CACCTCGTGCACGCGGATTTCGGCTCCAACAATGTCCTGACGGACAATGGCCGCATAACAGCGGTCATTG
ACTGGAGCGAGGCGATGTTCGGGGATTCCCAATACGAGGTCGCCAACATCTTCTTCTGGAGGCCGTGGTT
GGCTTGTATGGAGCAGCAGACGCGCTACTTCGAGCGGAGGCATCCGGAGCTTGCAGGATCGCCCCGGCTC
CGGGCGTATATGCTCCGCATTGGTCTTGACCAACTCTATCAGAGCTTGGTTGACGGCAATTTCGATGATG
CAGCTTGGGCGCAGGGTCGATGCGACGCAATCGTCCGATCCGGAGCCGGGACTGTCGGGCGTACACAAAT
CGCCCGCAGAAGCGCCGCCGTCTGGACCGATGGCTGTGTAGAAGTACTCGCCGATAGTGGAAACCGACGC
CCCAGCACTCGTCCGAGGGCAAAGGAATAAGCTAGTATGTAAGCCTAGTCTTAGATAATAAAATCGCTAT
CCATCGAAGATGGATGTGTGTTGGTTTTTTGTGTGTGTAACGCTAGGCGCGCCTGGTGTACCGAGAACGA
TCCTCTCAGTGCGAGTCTCGACGATCCATATCGTTGCTTGGCAGTCAGCCAGTCGGAATCCAGCTTGGGA
CCCAGGAAGTCCAATCGTCAGATATTGTACTCAAGCCTGGTCACGGCAGCGTACCGATCTGTTTAAACCT
AGATATTGATAGTCTGATCGGTCAACGTATAATCGAGTCCTAGCTTTTGCAAACATCTATCAAGAGACAG
GATCAGCAGGAGGCTTTCGCATGAGTATTCAACATTTCCGTGTCGCCCTTATTCCCTTTTTTGCGGCATT
TTGCCTTCCTGTTTTTGCTCACCCAGAAACGCTGGTGAAAGTAAAAGATGCTGAAGATCAGTTGGGTGCG
CGAGTGGGTTACATCGAACTGGATCTCAACAGCGGTAAGATCCTTGAGAGTTTTCGCCCCGAAGAACGCT
TTCCAATGATGAGCACTTTTAAAGTTCTGCTATGTGGCGCGGTATTATCCCGTATTGACGCCGGGCAAGA
GCAACTCGGTCGCCGCATACACTATTCTCAGAATGACTTGGTTGAGTATTCACCAGTCACAGAAAAGCAT
CTTACGGATGGCATGACAGTAAGAGAATTATGCAGTGCTGCCATAACCATGAGTGATAACACTGCGGCCA
ACTTACTTCTGACAACGATTGGAGGACCGAAGGAGCTAACCGCTTTTTTGCACAACATGGGGGATCATGT
AACTCGCCTTGATCGTTGGGAACCGGAGCTGAATGAAGCCATACCAAACGACGAGCGTGACACCACGATG
CCTGTAGCAATGGCAACAACCTTGCGTAAACTATTAACTGGCGAACTACTTACTCTAGCTTCCCGGCAAC
AGTTGATAGACTGGATGGAGGCGGATAAAGTTGCAGGACCACTTCTGCGCTCGGCCCTTCCGGCTGGCTG
GTTTATTGCTGATAAATCTGGAGCCGGTGAGCGTGGGTCTCGCGGTATCATTGCAGCACTGGGGCCAGAT
GGTAAGCCCTCCCGTATCGTAGTTATCTACACGACGGGGAGTCAGGCAACTATGGATGAACGAAATAGAC
AGATCGCTGAGATAGGTGCCTCACTGATTAAGCATTGGTAACCGATTCTAGGTGCATTGGCGCAGAAAAA
AATGCCTGATGCGACGCTGCGCGTCTTATACTCCCACATATGCCAGATTCAGCAACGGATACGGCTTCCC
CAACTTGCCCACTTCCATACGTGTCCTCCTTACCAGAAATTTATCCTTAAGATCGTTTAAACTCGACTCT
GGCTCTATCGAATCTCCGTCGTTTCGAGCTTACGCGAACAGCCGTGGCGCTCATTTGCTCGTCGGGCATC
GAATCTCGTCAGCTATCGTCAGCTTACCTTTTTGGCAGCGATCGCGGCTCCCGACATCTTGGACCATTAG
CTCCACAGGTATCTTCTTCCCTCTAGTGGTCATAACAGCAGCTTCAGCTACCTCTCAATTCAAAAAACCC
CTCAAGACCCGTTTAGAGGCCCCAAGGGGTTATGCTATCAATCGTTGCGTTACACACACAAAAAACCAAC
ACACATCCATCTTCGATGGATAGCGATTTTATTATCTAACTGCTGATCGAGTGTAGCCAGATCTAGTAAT
CAATTACGGGGTCATTAGTTCATAGCCCATATATGGAGTTCCGCGTTACATAACTTACGGTAAATGGCCC
GCCTGGCTGACCGCCCAACGACCCCCGCCCATTGACGTCAATAATGACGTATGTTCCCATAGTAACGCCA
ATAGGGACTTTCCATTGACGTCAATGGGTGGAGTATTTACGGTAAACTGCCCACTTGGCAGTACATCAAG
TGTATCATATGCCAAGTACGCCCCCTATTGACGTCAATGACGGTAAATGGCCCGCCTGGCATTATGCCCA
GTACATGACCTTATGGGACTTTCCTACTTGGCAGTACATCTACGTATTAGTCATCGCTATTACCATGCTG
ATGCGGTTTTGGCAGTACATCAATGGGCGTGGATAGCGGTTTGACTCACGGGGATTTCCAAGTCTCCACC
CCATTGACGTCAATGGGAGTTTGTTTTGGCACCAAAATCAACGGGACTTTCCAAAATGTCGTAACAACTC
CGCCCCATTGACGCAAATGGGCGGTAGGCGTGTACGGTGGGAGGTCTATATAAGCAGAGCTGGTTTAGTG
AACCGTCAGATCAGATCTTTGTCGATCCTACCATCCACTCGACACACCCGCCAGCGGCCGC
Features (pLannotate 1.2.2; 18 found; start..end, strand, type, name):
    391..512     -  polyA_signal   SV40 poly(A) signal: SV40 polyadenylation signal
    535..604     -  CDS            large T antigen (fragment): large T antigen from SV40 (simian virus 40)
    627..673     +  terminator     T7 terminator: transcription terminator for bacteriophage T7 RNA polymerase
    703..839     +  terminator     rrnG terminator: transcription terminator from the E. coli ribosomal RNA rrnG operon (Albrechtsen et al., 1991)
    884..955     +  misc_feature   3' β-globin insulator: insulator downstream of the human β-globin locus (Farrell et al., 2002)
   1181..1769    -  rep_origin     ori: high-copy-number ColE1/pMB1/pBR322/pUC origin of replication
   1941..2005    -  CDS            bla(M) (fragment): β-lactamase lacking the signal sequence; bla(M); allows cytosolic expression of β-lactamase
   2269..3478    +  promoter       UbC promoter: human ubiquitin C promoter
   3488..4509    +  CDS            HygR (fragment): hygromycin B phosphotransferase confers resistance to hygromycin
   4537..4585    +  polyA_signal   poly(A) signal: synthetic polyadenylation signal
   4851..5711    +  CDS            AmpR: β-lactamase; bla; confers resistance to ampicillin, carbenicillin, and related antibiotics
   5724..5860    +  terminator     rrnG terminator: transcription terminator from the E. coli ribosomal RNA rrnG operon (Albrechtsen et al., 1991)
   6005..6076    +  misc_feature   5' β-globin insulator: insulator upstream of the human β-globin locus (Farrell et al., 2002)
   6081..6127    -  terminator     T7 terminator: transcription terminator for bacteriophage T7 RNA polymerase
   6145..6193    -  polyA_signal   poly(A) signal: synthetic polyadenylation signal
   6274..6577    +  enhancer       CMV enhancer: human cytomegalovirus immediate early enhancer
   6650..6667    -  promoter       CMV promoter (fragment): human cytomegalovirus (CMV) immediate early promoter
   6730..6781    +  promoter       CMVd2 promoter: truncated human cytomegalovirus (CMV) immediate early promoter that yields moderately reduced expression relative to the full-length promoter
