[The description below was written by a language model from this plasmid's Addgene catalogue record and pLannotate feature annotations shown in this document.]
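Description:
pGBW-m4133233 is a mammalian expression plasmid built on the pTwist_CMV_Hygro_6 backbone for producing SARS-CoV-2 nsp7, a non-structural protein released from the ORF1ab polyprotein. In bacteria it is maintained as a high-copy plasmid through a ColE1/pUC-type origin and selected with ampicillin via a full-length β-lactamase gene. A second short β-lactamase fragment in the annotation appears to be a backbone remnant. For selection in mammalian cells, a separate cassette places a hygromycin B phosphotransferase gene under the human ubiquitin C promoter, followed by a synthetic polyadenylation signal.

The payload is the wild-type nsp7 coding sequence, a small insert of roughly 250 bp. According to the catalogue entry it is driven by the CMV promoter and fused at its C terminus to a backbone-encoded S-tag preceded by a TEV protease cleavage site, so the tag can be used for detection or affinity capture and then removed. The automated feature table does not annotate the nsp7 open reading frame or the tag. It does show the CMV enhancer with CMV promoter elements near the end of the linear numbering and an SV40 polyadenylation signal shortly after the start, with an unannotated stretch between them where the insert could lie. The SV40 signal is called on the opposite strand, however, so the insert's position and terminator cannot be confirmed from the annotation alone. Short human β-globin insulator elements, together with T7 and rrnG terminators and a synthetic poly(A) signal, sit on either side of this region, presumably to limit read-through and interference from neighbouring transcription units. The record supports use for transient or hygromycin-selected expression of tagged nsp7 in mammalian cells, but it does not state specific applications.
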