Addgene plasmid #152033: pGBW-m4133233
Purpose: Mammalian expression plasmid for SARS-CoV-2 nsp7
Depositing lab: Ginkgo Bioworks & Benjie Chen. Depositing organization: Ginkgo Bioworks.
Backbone
  Vector backbone: pTwist_CMV_Hygro_6
  Backbone size w/o insert (bp): 6525
  Vector type: Mammalian Expression
  Selectable markers: Hygromycin
Growth in bacteria
  Bacterial resistance: Ampicillin, 100 μg/mL
  Growth temperature: 37°C
  Growth strain: DH5alpha
  Copy number: High Copy
Gene/Insert
  Gene/Insert name: SARS-CoV-2 nsp7
  Species: Severe acute respiratory syndrome coronavirus 2
  Insert size (bp): 248
  Mutation: wt
  Entrez Gene: ORF1ab (a.k.a. GU280_gp01)
  Promoter: CMV
  Tag / fusion protein: Cleavable TEV;S-tag (C terminal on backbone)
  Cloning method: Unknown
Resource information
  A portion of this plasmid was derived from a plasmid made by: GinkgoBioworks
Depositor comments: NCBI reference sequence: YP_009725303.1
How to cite: pGBW-m4133233 was a gift from Ginkgo Bioworks & Benjie Chen (Addgene plasmid # 152033 ; http://n2t.net/addgene:152033 ; RRID:Addgene_152033)
